Addgene plasmid #209446: pCRISPR-cBEST-v2-PermE
Purpose: improved pCRISPR-cBEST plasmid with optimized sgRNA cloning site
Depositing lab: Tilmann Weber. Publication: Biosynthesis of the Azoxy Compound Azodyrecin from Streptomyces mirabilis P8-A2. Maleckis M, Wibowo M, Gren T, Jarmusch SA, Sterndorff EB, Booth T, Henriksen NNSE, Whitford CM, Jiang X, Jorgensen TS, Ding L, Weber T. ACS Chem Biol. 2024 Feb 10. doi: 10.1021/acschembio.3c00632. PubMed 38340355.
Backbone
  Vector backbone: pGM1190
  Vector type: CRISPR, Synthetic Biology
Growth in bacteria
  Bacterial resistance: Apramycin, 25 μg/mL
  Growth temperature: 37°C
  Growth strain: DH5alpha
  Growth instructions: maintenance in streptomycetes at 30 C. Temperature sensitive pSG5 replicon, replication only below 37 C.
  Copy number: Unknown
Gene/Insert
  Gene/Insert name: Codon optimized APOBEC1-nCas9-UGI fusion protein (alt name: Cytosine base editor)
  Species: Synthetic
  Insert size (bp): 5100
  Promoter: PtipA; sgRNA expression from ermE* promoter
  Cloning method: Gibson Cloning
  Sequencing primers: 5′ AGCTTgcggtcgatcttgacg; 3′ TGCTGACCGGATCAGCAGTC
Terms and licenses: Academic/Nonprofit Terms; Industry Terms: Not Available to Industry
How to cite: pCRISPR-cBEST-v2-PermE was a gift from Tilmann Weber (Addgene plasmid # 209446 ; http://n2t.net/addgene:209446 ; RRID:Addgene_209446)
