[The description below was written by a language model from this plasmid's Addgene catalogue record and pLannotate feature annotations shown in this document.]
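Description:
pCRISPR-cBEST-v2-PermE is a 12.3 kb E. coli–Streptomyces shuttle plasmid built on the pGM1190 backbone for CRISPR cytosine base editing in streptomycetes. It replicates in E. coli through a high-copy ColE1/pUC-type origin and in Streptomyces through the pSG5 replicon, represented in the feature table by the pSG5 Rep gene. This replicon is temperature sensitive, so the plasmid is maintained only at lower temperatures, a property generally useful for losing a plasmid from the host at elevated temperature. An incP oriT allows conjugative transfer from an E. coli donor. Selection relies on the apramycin resistance gene aac(3)IV. The plasmid also carries tsnR, the thiostrepton resistance methyltransferase from Streptomyces azureus.

The payload is a codon-optimized fusion of about 5.1 kb joining rat APOBEC1 cytidine deaminase, a Streptococcus pyogenes Cas9 nickase and the phage PBS2 uracil glycosylase inhibitor (UGI). According to the record it is expressed from PtipA, a promoter known to be thiostrepton inducible, although the annotation does not mark this promoter. The deaminase converts cytosine to uracil within the sgRNA-targeted region, and UGI blocks uracil excision, so C-to-T changes arise without a double-strand break. An upstream cassette contains the S. pyogenes gRNA scaffold. The record states that this sgRNA is driven by the ermE* promoter, which is likewise unannotated. Phage-derived terminators (lambda t0 and fd) flank the expression units. Several short annotated fragments, including lac elements, ble, M13 coat protein genes and P22 C1, are probably backbone remnants or incidental matches. The plasmid is described as an improved version of pCRISPR-cBEST with an optimized sgRNA cloning site. It was deposited with a study of azoxy compound biosynthesis in Streptomyces mirabilis.
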