Features (pLannotate 1.2.2; 21 found; start..end, strand, type, name):
    469..575     -  oriT           oriT: incP origin of transfer
    891..1691    +  CDS            ApmR: aminoglycoside 3-N-acetyltransferase type IV ; aac(3)IV; confers resistance to apramycin (Paget and Davies, 1996)
   1701..1726    +  protein_bind   FRT (mutant) (fragment): FRT site with a mutation in the core sequence (Azam et al., 1997) FLP recombinase from the Saccharomyces cerevisiae 2μ plasmid
   1730..1882    +  CDS            ble (fragment): BLE_KLEPN - Experimental evidence at protein level: Swiss-Prot protein existence level 1. Binding protein with a strong affinity to the bleomycin family of antibiotics. Binds to CL990; an antimitotic-antibiotic compound. From Klebsiella pneumoniae.
   1993..2580    +  rep_origin     ori: high-copy-number ColE1/pMB1/pBR322/pUC origin of replication
   2763..2855    +  CDS            lacI (fragment): lac repressor; lacI; The lac repressor binds to the lac operator to inhibit transcription in E. coli. This inhibition can be relieved by adding lactose or isopropyl-β-D-thiogalactopyranoside (IPTG).
   2868..2889    +  protein_bind   CAP binding site: CAP binding activates transcription in the presence of cAMP. E. coli catabolite activator protein
   2904..2934    +  promoter       lac promoter: promoter for the E. coli lac operon
   2938..2960    +  protein_bind   lac operator (fragment): The lac repressor binds to the lac operator to inhibit transcription in E. coli. This inhibition can be relieved by adding lactose or isopropyl-β-D-thiogalactopyranoside (IPTG). lac repressor encoded by lacI
   3137..3212    +  misc_RNA       gRNA scaffold: guide RNA scaffold for the Streptococcus pyogenes CRISPR/Cas9 system
   3261..3389    +  CDS            C1 (fragment): RPC1_BPP22 - Experimental evidence at protein level: Swiss-Prot protein existence level 1. Binds to two promoters, P(RE) and Pa23 and activate transcription from these promoters. From Salmonella phage P22 (Bacteriophage P22).
   3382..3416    -  terminator     lambda t0 terminator: minimal transcription terminator from phage lambda (Scholtissek and Grosse, 1987)
   3584..4270    +  CDS            Apobec1: ABEC1_RAT - Experimental evidence at protein level: Swiss-Prot protein existence level 1. Catalytic component of the apolipoprotein B mRNA editing enzyme complex which is responsible for the postranscriptional editing of a CAA codon for Gln to a UAA codon for stop in the APOB mRNA. May also play a role in the epigenetic regulation of gene expression by participating in DNA demethylation. From Rattus norvegicus (Rat).
   4319..8419    +  CDS            cas9: CAS9_STRP1 - Also known as csn1 From Streptococcus pyogenes serotype M1.
   8432..8680    +  CDS            UGI: UNGI_BPPB2 - Experimental evidence at protein level: Swiss-Prot protein existence level 1. This protein binds specifically and reversibly to the host uracil-DNA glycosylase, preventing removal of uracil residues from PBS2 DNA by the host uracil-excision repair system. From Bacillus phage PBS2 (Bacteriophage PBS2).
   8684..8716    -  misc_feature   MCS (fragment): pUC18/19 multiple cloning site
   8721..8859    -  CDS            M13 gene III (fragment) (sequence withheld): pIII; III; minor coat protein
   8864..8912    -  terminator     fd terminator (sequence withheld): central terminator from bacteriophage fd (Otsuka and Kunisawa, 1982)
   8916..9056    -  CDS            M13 gene VIII (fragment) (sequence withheld): pVIII; VIII; major coat protein
   9255..10061   +  CDS            tsnR: TSNR_STRAJ - Also known as tsr From Streptomyces azureus.
  10627..12069   +  CDS            pSG5 Rep: replication initiator protein from the Streptomyces ghanaensis plasmid pSG5; rep
>Addgene plasmid #209446 | pCRISPR-cBEST-v2-PermE | addgene full sequence | sequence record 416632 | Addgene NGS Result
GGCCGTCGACGACGACGCGTCCGCCTGCCTGCTTTTGGCCGGCGGGCCGGGCCGCGGTTGTCCGCCGGGT
CGGACCGGTCCCTTGGTCGACCGATGCCTCGGCCACGACGATGCTGGGCCCGAAGCGGTACGCGACCCGT
GCCGGGCCGCAGCGGATCGCGGCAGCAGGAGCTCCCCGCCCGCCACGGCTGGCTGGATGGTCGCCTCACG
CGCCCGCAGGGGTGACGGCGTGGGTGCGGCGGTCAGCCCCGTGATCGGGCGTCAGACGGCCGCTGAGGGA
CCGCGACCACCCCTCCCTTCCCGCCTGCCGTCTTTCACCGCCCGGCCGGTCCGCAGACGCCGTACGGCCA
GGCCACGGAGGATTACGGGCAGATGGCGCCCACCCGGCACCCGGGCTGGGGCACCCTGGACAGCACGAAG
GTCCGCCCCACTCACCGGGGCGGGCCTTCGCGTTGAGCTAGAGTTCCCGCCAGCCTCGCAGAGCAGGATT
CCCGTTGAGCACCGCCAGGTGCGAATAAGGGACAGTGAAGAAGGAACACCCGCTCGCGGGTGGGCCTACT
TCACCTATCCTGCCCGGCTGACGCCGTTGGATACACCAAGGAAAGTCTACACGAACCCTTTGGCAAAATC
CTGTATATCGTGCGAAAAAGGATGGATATACCGAAAAAATCGCTATAATGACCCCGAAGCAGGGTTATGC
AGCGGAAAATGCAGCTCACGGTAACTGATGCCGTATTTGCAGTACCAGCGTACGGCCCACAGAATGATGT
CACGCTGAAAATGCCGGCCTTTGAATGGGTTCATGTGCAGCTCCATAAGCAAAAGGGGATGATAAGTTTA
TCACCACCGACTATTTGCAACAGTGCCGTTGATCGTGCTATGATCGACTGATGTCATCAGCGGTGGAGTG
CAATGTCGTGCAATACGAATGGCGAAAAGCCGAGCTCATCGGTCAGCTTCTCAACCTTGGGGTTACCCCC
GGCGGTGTGCTGCTGGTCCACAGCTCCTTCCGTAGCGTCCGGCCCCTCGAAGATGGGCCACTTGGACTGA
TCGAGGCCCTGCGTGCTGCGCTGGGTCCGGGAGGGACGCTCGTCATGCCCTCGTGGTCAGGTCTGGACGA
CGAGCCGTTCGATCCTGCCACGTCGCCCGTTACACCGGACCTTGGAGTTGTCTCTGACTCATTCTGGCGC
CTGCCAAATGTAAAGCGCAGCGCCCATCCATTTGCCTTTGCGGCAGCGGGGCCACAGGCAGAGCAGATCA
TCTCTGATCCATTGCCCCTGCCACCTCACTCGCCTGCAAGCCCGGTCGCCCGTGTCCATGAACTCGATGG
GCAGGTACTTCTCCTCGGCGTGGGACACGATGCCAACACGACGCTGCATCTTGCCGAGTTGTTGGCAAAG
GTTCCCTATGGGGTGCCGAGACACTGCACCATTCTTCAGGATGGCAAGTTGGTACGCGTCGATTATCTCG
AGAATGACCACTGCTGTGAGCGCTTTGCCTTGGCGGACAGGTGGCTCAAGGAGAAGAGCCTTCAGAAGGA
AGGTCCAGTCGGTCATGCCTTTGCTCGGTTGATCCGCTCCCGCGACATTGTGGCGACAGCCCTGGGTCAA
CTGGGCCGAGATCCGTTGATCTTCCTGCATCCGCCAGAGGCGGGATGCGAAGAATGCGATGCCGCTCGCC
AGTCGATTGGCTGAGCTCATAAGTTCCTATTCCGAAGTTCCTATTCGAAATGACCGACCAAGCGACGCCC
AACCTGCCATCACGAGATTTCGATTCCACCGCCGCCTTCTATGAAAGGTTGGGCTTCGGAATCGTTTTCC
GGGACGCCGGCTGGATGATCCTCCAGCGCGGGGATCTCATGCTGGAGTTCTTCGCCCACCCCAAAAGGAT
CTAGGTGAAGATCCTTTTTGATAATCTCATGACCAAAATCCCTTAACGTGAGTTTTCGTTCCACTGAGCG
TCAGACCCCGTAGAAAAGATCAAAGGATCTTCTTGAGATCCTTTTTTTCTGCGCGTAATCTGCTGCTTGC
AAACAAAAAAACCACCGCTACCAGCGGTGGTTTGTTTGCCGGATCAAGAGCTACCAACTCTTTTTCCGAA
GGTAACTGGCTTCAGCAGAGCGCAGATACCAAATACTGTTCTTCTAGTGTAGCCGTAGTTAGGCCACCAC
TTCAAGAACTCTGTAGCACCGCCTACATACCTCGCTCTGCTAATCCTGTTACCAGTGGCTGCTGCCAGTG
GCGATAAGTCGTGTCTTACCGGGTTGGACTCAAGACGATAGTTACCGGATAAGGCGCAGCGGTCGGGCTG
AACGGGGGGTCGTGCACACAGCCCAGCTTGGAGCGAACGACCTACACCGAACTGAGATACCTACAGCGTG
AGCTATGAGAAAGCGCCACGCTTCCCGAAGGGAGAAAGGCGGACAGGTATCCGGTAAGCGGCAGGGTCGG
AACAGGAGAGCGCACGAGGGAGCTTCCAGGGGGAAACGCCTGGTATCTTTATAGTCCTGTCGGGTTTCGC
CACCTCTGACTTGAGCGTCGATTTTTGTGATGCTCGTCAGGGGGGCGGAGCCTATGGAAAAACGCCAGCA
ACGCGGCCTTTTTACGGTTCCTGGCCTTTTGCTGGCCTTTTGCTCACATGTTCTTTCCTGCGTTATCCCC
TGATTCTGTGGATAACCGTATTACCGCCTTTGAGTGAGCTGATACCGCTCGCCGCAGCCGAACGACCGAG
CGCAGCGAGTCAGTGAGCGAGGAAGCGGAAGAGCGCCCAATACGCAAACCGCCTCTCCCCGCGCGTTGGC
CGATTCATTAATGCAGCTGGCACGACAGGTTTCCCGACTGGAAAGCGGGCAGTGAGCGCAACGCAATTAA
TGTGAGTTAGCTCACTCATTAGGCACCCCAGGCTTTACACTTTATGCTTCCGGCTCGTATGTTGTGTGGA
ATTGTGAGCGGATAACAATTTCACACAGGAAACAGCTATGACATGATTACGAATTGTACAAGCTTGCGGT
CGATCTTGACGGCTGGCGAGAGGTGCGGGGAGGATCTGACCGACGCGGTCCACACGTGGCACCGCGATGC
TGTTGTGGGCACAATCGTGCCGGTTGGTAGGATCGACGGCTAGCGTCAGATCCATGGTTTTAGAGCTAGA
AATAGCAAGTTAAAATAAGGCTAGTCCGTTATCAACTTGAAAAAGTGGCACCGAGTCGGTGCTTTTTTTA
CGTAGGCGTCAGCTACGATGTTCCGGGGACTGCTGATCCGGTCAGCAGGTGGAAGAGGGACTGGATTCCA
AAGTTCTCAATGCTGCTTGCTGTTCTTGAATGGGGGGTCGTTGACGACGACATGGCTCGATTGGCGCGAC
AAGTTGCTGCGATTCTCACCAATAAAAAACGCCCGGCGGCAACCGAGCGTTCTGAACAAATCCAGATGGA
GTTCTGAGGTCATTACTGGACCGGATCGGGGATCTGGGCTGAGGGAGCCGACGGCACGCGGCGGCTCACG
GCGTGGCACGCGGAACGTCCGGGCTTGCACCTCACGTCACGTGAGGAGGCAGCGTGGACGGCGTCAGAGA
AGGGAGCGGACATATGTCCTCCGAGACCGGCCCCGTGGCCGTGGACCCGACCCTGCGTCGCCGCATCGAG
CCGCACGAGTTCGAGGTCTTCTTCGACCCGCGCGAGCTGCGCAAGGAGACCTGCCTGCTGTACGAGATCA
ACTGGGGCGGCCGGCACTCCATCTGGCGCCACACCTCGCAGAACACCAACAAGCACGTCGAGGTCAACTT
CATCGAGAAGTTCACCACCGAGCGGTACTTCTGCCCGAACACCCGCTGCTCCATCACCTGGTTCCTGTCC
TGGTCCCCCTGCGGCGAGTGCTCCCGGGCCATCACCGAGTTCCTGTCCCGCTACCCGCACGTCACCCTGT
TCATCTACATCGCCCGGCTGTACCACCACGCCGACCCGCGCAACCGGCAGGGCCTGCGCGACCTGATCTC
CTCCGGCGTCACCATCCAGATCATGACCGAGCAGGAGTCCGGCTACTGCTGGCGGAACTTCGTCAACTAC
TCCCCGTCCAACGAGGCCCACTGGCCCCGCTACCCGCACCTGTGGGTCCGCCTGTACGTCCTGGAGCTGT
ACTGCATCATCCTGGGCCTGCCGCCCTGCCTGAACATCCTGCGTCGCAAGCAGCCGCAGCTGACCTTCTT
CACCATCGCCCTCCAGTCCTGCCACTACCAGCGCCTGCCGCCCCACATCCTGTGGGCCACCGGCCTGAAG
TCCGGCTCCGAGACCCCGGGCACCTCGGAGTCCGCCACCCCGGAGTCCGACAAGAAGTACTCCATCGGCC
TCGCGATCGGCACCAACTCCGTGGGCTGGGCGGTCATCACCGACGAGTACAAGGTCCCCTCCAAGAAGTT
CAAGGTCCTGGGCAACACCGACCGGCACTCGATCAAGAAGAACCTGATCGGCGCCCTGCTCTTCGACAGC
GGCGAGACCGCCGAGGCGACCCGCCTGAAGCGGACCGCGCGTCGCCGCTACACCCGGCGCAAGAACCGCA
TCTGCTACCTGCAGGAAATCTTCTCCAACGAGATGGCCAAGGTGGACGACTCGTTCTTCCACCGCCTGGA
GGAGAGCTTCCTGGTGGAGGAGGACAAGAAGCACGAGCGCCACCCGATCTTCGGCAACATCGTGGACGAG
GTGGCCTACCACGAGAAGTACCCCACCATCTACCACCTCCGCAAGAAGCTGGTGGACTCGACCGACAAGG
CGGACCTGCGGCTCATCTACCTGGCCCTCGCGCACATGATCAAGTTCCGCGGCCACTTCCTCATCGAGGG
CGACCTGAACCCGGACAACTCCGACGTGGACAAGCTCTTCATCCAGCTGGTGCAGACCTACAACCAGCTG
TTCGAGGAGAACCCCATCAACGCCAGCGGCGTGGACGCCAAGGCGATCCTCTCCGCGCGCCTGAGCAAGT
CCCGGCGCCTGGAGAACCTCATCGCCCAGCTGCCGGGCGAGAAGAAGAACGGCCTCTTCGGCAACCTGAT
CGCGCTGTCGCTCGGCCTGACCCCCAACTTCAAGAGCAACTTCGACCTGGCCGAGGACGCGAAGCTCCAG
CTGTCCAAGGACACCTACGACGACGACCTGGACAACCTGCTCGCCCAGATCGGCGACCAGTACGCGGACC
TCTTCCTGGCCGCGAAGAACCTCTCGGACGCCATCCTGCTCAGCGACATCCTGCGGGTCAACACCGAGAT
CACCAAGGCCCCGCTGTCGGCGAGCATGATCAAGCGGTACGACGAGCACCACCAGGACCTGACCCTGCTC
AAGGCCCTCGTGCGCCAGCAGCTGCCCGAGAAGTACAAGGAAATCTTCTTCGACCAGTCCAAGAACGGCT
ACGCCGGCTACATCGACGGCGGCGCGTCGCAGGAGGAGTTCTACAAGTTCATCAAGCCGATCCTGGAGAA
GATGGACGGCACCGAGGAGCTGCTCGTCAAGCTGAACCGCGAGGACCTGCTCCGCAAGCAGCGGACCTTC
GACAACGGCTCCATCCCGCACCAGATCCACCTGGGCGAGCTCCACGCCATCCTCCGGCGCCAGGAGGACT
TCTACCCCTTCCTGAAGGACAACCGCGAGAAGATCGAGAAGATCCTGACCTTCCGCATCCCGTACTACGT
CGGCCCCCTGGCCCGCGGCAACTCCCGGTTCGCGTGGATGACCCGGAAGTCGGAGGAGACCATCACCCCG
TGGAACTTCGAGGAGGTCGTGGACAAGGGCGCGTCCGCGCAGTCGTTCATCGAGCGCATGACCAACTTCG
ACAAGAACCTCCCGAACGAGAAGGTCCTGCCCAAGCACTCCCTGCTCTACGAGTACTTCACCGTGTACAA
CGAGCTGACCAAGGTCAAGTACGTGACCGAGGGCATGCGGAAGCCGGCCTTCCTGTCGGGCGAGCAGAAG
AAGGCGATCGTGGACCTGCTCTTCAAGACCAACCGCAAGGTCACCGTGAAGCAGCTGAAGGAGGACTACT
TCAAGAAGATCGAGTGCTTCGACTCCGTCGAGATCAGCGGCGTGGAGGACCGCTTCAACGCCTCCCTGGG
CACCTACCACGACCTGCTCAAGATCATCAAGGACAAGGACTTCCTCGACAACGAGGAGAACGAGGACATC
CTGGAGGACATCGTCCTCACCCTGACCCTCTTCGAGGACCGCGAGATGATCGAGGAGCGGCTCAAGACCT
ACGCCCACCTGTTCGACGACAAGGTGATGAAGCAGCTGAAGCGTCGCCGCTACACCGGCTGGGGCCGCCT
CTCCCGGAAGCTGATCAACGGCATCCGGGACAAGCAGAGCGGCAAGACCATCCTGGACTTCCTCAAGTCC
GACGGCTTCGCCAACCGCAACTTCATGCAGCTCATCCACGACGACAGCCTGACCTTCAAGGAGGACATCC
AGAAGGCCCAGGTCTCGGGCCAGGGCGACAGCCTCCACGAGCACATCGCCAACCTGGCGGGCTCCCCGGC
GATCAAGAAGGGCATCCTCCAGACCGTCAAGGTCGTGGACGAGCTGGTCAAGGTGATGGGCCGCCACAAG
CCCGAGAACATCGTGATCGAGATGGCCCGGGAGAACCAGACCACCCAGAAGGGCCAGAAGAACTCGCGCG
AGCGGATGAAGCGGATCGAGGAGGGCATCAAGGAGCTCGGCAGCCAGATCCTGAAGGAGCACCCGGTCGA
GAACACCCAGCTGCAGAACGAGAAGCTGTACCTCTACTACCTGCAGAACGGCCGCGACATGTACGTGGAC
CAGGAGCTCGACATCAACCGGCTGTCCGACTACGACGTGGACCACATCGTGCCGCAGTCCTTCCTGAAGG
ACGACTCGATCGACAACAAGGTCCTGACCCGCTCGGACAAGAACCGGGGCAAGTCCGACAACGTGCCCTC
GGAGGAGGTCGTGAAGAAGATGAAGAACTACTGGCGCCAGCTGCTCAACGCCAAGCTCATCACCCAGCGC
AAGTTCGACAACCTGACCAAGGCCGAGCGGGGCGGCCTGAGCGAGCTCGACAAGGCGGGCTTCATCAAGC
GCCAGCTGGTCGAGACCCGGCAGATCACCAAGCACGTGGCCCAGATCCTGGACTCCCGGATGAACACCAA
GTACGACGAGAACGACAAGCTGATCCGCGAGGTCAAGGTGATCACCCTCAAGAGCAAGCTGGTCTCCGAC
TTCCGCAAGGACTTCCAGTTCTACAAGGTCCGGGAGATCAACAACTACCACCACGCCCACGACGCGTACC
TGAACGCCGTCGTGGGCACCGCGCTGATCAAGAAGTACCCGAAGCTGGAGTCCGAGTTCGTCTACGGCGA
CTACAAGGTCTACGACGTGCGCAAGATGATCGCCAAGAGCGAGCAGGAGATCGGCAAGGCCACCGCGAAG
TACTTCTTCTACTCCAACATCATGAACTTCTTCAAGACCGAGATCACCCTGGCCAACGGCGAGATCCGCA
AGCGGCCCCTGATCGAGACCAACGGCGAGACCGGCGAGATCGTCTGGGACAAGGGCCGCGACTTCGCCAC
CGTCCGGAAGGTGCTGTCGATGCCGCAGGTCAACATCGTGAAGAAGACCGAGGTGCAGACCGGCGGCTTC
AGCAAGGAGTCCATCCTCCCCAAGCGCAACAGCGACAAGCTGATCGCCCGGAAGAAGGACTGGGACCCGA
AGAAGTACGGCGGCTTCGACAGCCCCACCGTCGCCTACTCCGTGCTGGTCGTGGCGAAGGTCGAGAAGGG
CAAGAGCAAGAAGCTGAAGTCCGTGAAGGAGCTGCTCGGCATCACCATCATGGAGCGCTCCTCGTTCGAG
AAGAACCCGATCGACTTCCTGGAGGCCAAGGGCTACAAGGAGGTCAAGAAGGACCTCATCATCAAGCTGC
CCAAGTACAGCCTGTTCGAGCTGGAGAACGGCCGCAAGCGGATGCTCGCCTCCGCGGGCGAGCTGCAGAA
GGGCAACGAGCTGGCCCTCCCGTCGAAGTACGTCAACTTCCTGTACCTCGCGTCCCACTACGAGAAGCTG
AAGGGCTCGCCCGAGGACAACGAGCAGAAGCAGCTCTTCGTGGAGCAGCACAAGCACTACCTGGACGAGA
TCATCGAGCAGATCAGCGAGTTCAGCAAGCGCGTCATCCTGGCCGACGCGAACCTCGACAAGGTGCTGTC
CGCCTACAACAAGCACCGCGACAAGCCGATCCGGGAGCAGGCGGAGAACATCATCCACCTGTTCACCCTC
ACCAACCTGGGCGCCCCCGCCGCGTTCAAGTACTTCGACACCACCATCGACCGCAAGCGGTACACCTCCA
CCAAGGAGGTCCTCGACGCGACCCTGATCCACCAGAGCATCACCGGCCTGTACGAGACCCGCATCGACCT
GTCCCAGCTCGGCGGCGACTCCGGCGGCTCCACCAACCTGTCCGACATCATCGAGAAGGAGACCGGCAAG
CAGCTGGTCATCCAGGAGTCCATCCTGATGCTGCCGGAGGAAGTCGAGGAAGTCATCGGCAACAAGCCCG
AGTCCGACATCCTGGTCCACACCGCCTACGACGAGTCCACCGACGAGAACGTCATGCTGCTGACCTCGGA
CGCCCCCGAGTACAAGCCCTGGGCCCTGGTCATCCAGGACTCCAACGGCGAGAACAAGATCAAGATGCTG
TGATCTAGAGGATCCCCGGGTACCGAGCTCGAATTCCCCA
[336 nt withheld, positions 8721-9056]
TCGTCGAAGGCACTAGAGGCCTATATGCGGGGATCGACCGCGCGGGTCCCGGACGGGGAAGAGCGGGGAG
CTTTGCCAGAGAGCGACGACTTCCCCTTGCGTTGGTGATTGCCGGTCAGGGCAGCCATCCGCCATCGTCG
CGTAGGGTGTCACACCCCAGGAATCGCGTCACTGAACACAGCAGCCGGTAGGACGACCATGACTGAGTTG
GACACCATCGCAAATCCGTCCGATCCCGCGGTGCAGCGGATCATCGATGTCACCAAGCCGTCGCGATCCA
ACATAAAGACAACGTTGATCGAGGACGTCGAGCCCCTCATGCACAGCATCGCGGCCGGGGTGGAGTTCAT
CGAGGTCTACGGCAGCGACAGCAGTCCTTTTCCATCTGAGTTGCTGGATCTGTGCGGGCGGCAGAACATA
CCGGTCCGCCTCATCGACTCCTCGATCGTCAACCAGTTGTTCAAGGGGGAGCGGAAGGCCAAGACATTCG
GCATCGCCCGCGTCCCTCGCCCGGCCAGGTTCGGCGATATCGCGAGCCGGCGTGGGGACGTCGTCGTTCT
CGACGGGGTGAAGATCGTCGGGAACATCGGCGCGATAGTACGCACGTCGCTCGCGCTCGGAGCGTCGGGG
ATCATCCTGGTCGACAGTGACATCACCAGCATCGCGGACCGGCGTCTCCAAAGGGCCAGCCGAGGTTACG
TCTTCTCCCTTCCCGTCGTTCTCTCCGGTCGCGAGGAGGCCATCGCCTTCATTCGGGACAGCGGTATGCA
GCTGATGACGCTCAAGGCGGATGGCGACATTTCCGTGAAGGAACTCGGGGACAATCCGGATCGGCTGGCC
TTGCTGTTCGGCAGCGAAAAGGGTGGGCCTTCCGACCTGTTCGAGGAGGCGTCTTCCGCCTCGGTTTCCA
TCCCCATGATGAGCCAGACCGAGTCTCTCAACGTTTCCGTTTCCCTCGGAATCGCGCTGCACGAGAGGAT
CGACAGGAATCTCGCGGCCAACCGATAAGCGCCTCTGTTCCTCGGACGCTCGGTTGCTCGACCTCGATTC
GTCAGTGATGATCAACAGGACCCAGAAATGGCACGAGCCCGGGATTGGCCTCCCGGGCTCGCCGCCCCCG
AACCGGCGCAGCATGCCGAGTGAGGACGTTTGCTCTGTGACGAGCGTACGAGAGAACAGCGCGTCGACAC
CACCGCGCCCCGCCGGACCGAAGTGCCACTGCGGCACCCCGATCGTCCACATCCCCGGGAAGCGCCCCAA
AATCTACTGCTCGGACGCCTGCCGAAAGCGCGCAAAGCGTCTCATTGCGGACCAGTCACGCAGCGTAGCA
AGCACGACTACAGCGGGTAATCCGGACGCGGGCTTTAGTAGTAAGGGAAAATCTCCGTCCACTGCAGGTC
AGAGCGCTGTAACTGGAACGGGTTCTACCCCAAACGAGGGTGCCGCGACAGCCGGGCGGGAGGACCCGCG
CGACGAGCGGTTCGCCCGGCGGGACCGGCACCAGACGGTGTCGCTGAACGAGGCGTTCAAGGGCTGCGGG
ACCCGGCTCACTGCCGGGACGGCCGAGCTGATGTGGAAGCCGGGCGAGGCGACGTGGGGCAACACGTGCC
GCTGCAACAACGTCCACACCTGCCCGTGGTGCATGAGCCGCATCCTGGCCGTACGGGGCTCGAACGTGCA
GCTCGCCGCCGACGGTCTCGCGGACGCCGGGTACGGGCTGCACCTTGGCACGAACACGTTGCGCCACTTC
GAGCGCATGGCGTTCGGCACCGTCCGCAAGGGAATGCGGCACGGCCTGGTCGCGGTCTTGCACGACGGCT
GGAAGGGCGCGTACGGCTCGTCCGGCCGCCGCTGGCGCACGATGCGCGACGACTTCGGGATCATCGGCTA
CGAGCGGGCCTTCGAGGACACCTTCGGCTGGGGCTCCGGCTGGCACCTGCACTGGCACACGCTCTGGGTC
ACCCGCGAGGTGCTCGGCCCGGACGCCCAGGCCGCGTTCCGCGACGCACTCGCCGGAGCCTGGGCCGCCG
GGGTCGAATCCGCGGGCGGCTACACCGTCAGCGAGACGTGCGACCGGCCCGGTTGCTCCTGTGAGGGCAA
GGGCCACGGCACCGACGTGCGCCCACTCAACGGCGCGGACGCCGCTGACGGCGATGCGGGCAAGCAGGCC
CGCTACCTCTACAAGGACGGCGACAAGACCAAGGGCGGCGTCGCCAAGATCGGCCTGGAGCTGGCCGGAC
AGAACTTCAAGGCCGGTCGCGGCGACGACCGCATGGGACCGCTCGACCTGGGCGACGCGGCGGCCGCCGA
GCTGCAGCGGCTTCGTCGGCCCGGCCCGTTCGTCGAGAAGTACCGCGAGCGCGAGTTCGGCGTCTTCCAG
GTCCGCAAGCACTACCGGTCGCAGAACCTGAACCGGCTGATCAAGGAACTCGGCATCCAGCAGGACGTCC
GCACCGAGGAGGAGATCACCGACGACACCGAGGGCCTGGTCGCCATCGCGGTCATCCCGGCCTACATCTG
GTACCGATACATCGCCCGCGTCGCCGGACGTCGCCTCGACCTCATCAAGGTCGCCGAGACGTACGGCCTA
CCGGGCGTCCGGCGGCTCGTCGAGTCCTGGGGCCTGGTGTGGGGCAAGGACGTCCTGGACCCGCCCGCCC
CGGAAGCGCCGGCCGCGCCGGGCGACCTTGACGCTGACCAGATGAGGTTCGAGGTCATGTCCGAGGAGGA
AGCTGCTTTCCGCGAGGCGCGCCGGAAGGCCAACGAGGCCCGCACGGAGGAGCTGGCCGCTTCGCTCGAC
CGAGTGCGTCAGCCGAAGAAGGAGGCGATCCGCCCGACGATCAGCCTTCGGAAGCGCCTGAAGCCGAAGC
CGGTCACCGTCGACGTCAAGACTCCCCCGCCCGGCGCCGCGTCGCCCGTGTGCCGCCGCTGCAAGGGCAA
GCTCGCCCCGGTACTCCAGCCCTGGGGCCAGCACCCCGGAGACTGCCTCCGCGTCGACACAGCGGTCGCG
TAGGGCCGCTGAGGGACCGCCATGAGACCGCCACCCCGGACATCCGGGTGGCGGTCTCATGGCGGTCCCG
GCGCGAAAGCCGAGGGTCTGCCTGCCGTGAGGTGGCCGGCGGACCTGGGTTACTGCTGGAATCCCGCGCC
CAGTCCGAGCGTCCGCCGGCGCTTTTCACCTGGCTCCGGGTGCTCGTCGATGAGCACCA
